Addgene plasmid #78946: PP76
Purpose: Supplemental Figure 3. Integration Site 3.
Depositing lab: Timothy Lu. Depositing organization: Massachusetts Institute of Technology. Publication: Synthetic biology and microbioreactor platforms for programmable production of biologics at the point-of-care. Perez-Pinera P, Han N, Cleto S, Cao J, Purcell O, Shah KA, Lee K, Ram R, Lu TK. Nat Commun. 2016 Jul 29;7:12211. doi: 10.1038/ncomms12211. PubMed 27470089.
Backbone
  Vector backbone: pPICZ A
  Vector type: Yeast Expression
  Selectable markers: Neomycin (select with G418)
Growth in bacteria
  Bacterial resistance: Kanamycin, 50 μg/mL
  Growth temperature: 37°C
  Growth strain: DH5alpha
  Copy number: Unknown
Gene/Insert
  Gene/Insert name: Integration Site 3
Terms and licenses: Academic/Nonprofit Terms; Industry Terms: Not Available to Industry
How to cite: PP76 was a gift from Timothy Lu (Addgene plasmid # 78946 ; http://n2t.net/addgene:78946 ; RRID:Addgene_78946)
