[The description below was written by a language model from this plasmid's Addgene catalogue record and pLannotate feature annotations shown in this document.]
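Description:
PP76 is a small (about 3.5 kb) yeast expression/integration plasmid built on the pPICZ A backbone, a vector family designed for Pichia pastoris. It is propagated in E. coli through a high-copy ColE1/pUC-type origin, and no yeast replication origin is annotated, consistent with use by chromosomal integration. A single dual-host marker cassette handles selection. An aminoglycoside phosphotransferase gene (KanR, spanning the numbering origin of the circular sequence) sits behind tandem S. cerevisiae TEF1 and synthetic bacterial EM7 promoters and is followed by the CYC1 terminator. The same gene therefore confers kanamycin resistance in bacteria and G418 resistance in yeast, replacing the Zeocin marker normally found in pPICZ vectors.

The insert is recorded only as "Integration Site 3", and the stated purpose refers to a supplemental figure in a study on engineered yeast for programmable, point-of-care production of biologics. The record does not define the site. An unannotated stretch of roughly 700 bp between the origin and the expression cassette could hold the genomic targeting sequence, but this is an inference.

The annotated payload is a fragment of the constitutive P. pastoris GAP promoter, followed by a region of about 370 bp and a fragment of the AOX1 terminator. Within that region there are only four short matches to the N-terminal portion of mVenus. These scattered partial hits suggest a GFP-family fluorescent protein sequence, possibly codon-altered, that the annotation tool did not recognise in full. The span looks too short for a complete fluorescent protein, and the record does not say what it encodes. A plausible use is testing expression from a particular genomic locus.
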