Features (pLannotate 1.2.2; 11 found; start..end, strand, type, name):
    434..681     +  terminator     CYC1 terminator: S. cerevisiae CYC1; transcription terminator for CYC1
    756..1344    -  rep_origin     ori: high-copy-number ColE1/pMB1/pBR322/pUC origin of replication
   2038..2166    +  promoter       GAP promoter (fragment): promoter for Pichia pastoris glyceraldehyde-3-phosphate dehydrogenase
   2171..2200    +  CDS            VN155(I152L) (fragment): improved N-terminal fragment of mVenus for use in bimolecular fluorescence complementation (BiFC) (Kodama and Hu, 2010)
   2290..2316    +  CDS            VN155(I152L) (fragment): improved N-terminal fragment of mVenus for use in bimolecular fluorescence complementation (BiFC) (Kodama and Hu, 2010)
   2380..2430    +  CDS            VN155(I152L) (fragment): improved N-terminal fragment of mVenus for use in bimolecular fluorescence complementation (BiFC) (Kodama and Hu, 2010)
   2500..2541    +  CDS            VN155(I152L) (fragment): improved N-terminal fragment of mVenus for use in bimolecular fluorescence complementation (BiFC) (Kodama and Hu, 2010)
   2547..2576    +  terminator     AOX1 terminator (fragment): Pichia pastoris AOX1; transcription terminator for AOX1
   2597..3004    +  promoter       TEF1 promoter: S. cerevisiae TEF1; promoter for EF-1α
   3011..3058    +  promoter       EM7 promoter: synthetic bacterial promoter&nbsp
   3083..429     +  CDS            KanR (across the origin): aminoglycoside phosphotransferase; aph(3')-Ia; confers resistance to kanamycin in bacteria or G418 (Geneticin®) in eukaryotes
>Addgene plasmid #78946 | PP76 | depositor full sequence | sequence record 147690 | PP76 sequence 3469 bps
CGGTTGCATTCGATTCCTGTTTGTAATTGTCCTTTTAACAGCGATCGCGTATTTCGTCTCGCTCAGGCGC
AATCACGAATGAATAACGGTTTGGTTGATGCGAGTGATTTTGATGACGAGCGTAATGGCTGGCCTGTTGA
ACAAGTCTGGAAAGAAATGCATAAACTTTTGCCATTCTCACCGGATTCAGTCGTCACTCATGGTGATTTC
TCACTTGATAACCTTATTTTTGACGAGGGGAAATTAATAGGTTGTATTGATGTTGGACGAGTCGGAATCG
CAGACCGATACCAGGATCTTGCCATCCTATGGAACTGCCTCGGTGAGTTTTCTCCTTCATTACAGAAACG
GCTTTTTCAAAAATATGGTATTGATAATCCTGATATGAATAAATTGCAGTTTCATTTGATGCTCGATGAG
TTTTTCTAACACATCATGTAATTAGTTATGTCACGCTTACATTCACGCCCTCCCCCCACATCCGCTCTAA
CCGAAAAGGAAGGAGTTAGACAACCTGAAGTCTAGGTCCCTATTTATTTTTTTATAGTTATGTTAGTATT
AAGAACGTTATTTATATTTCAAATTTTTCTTTTTTTTCTGTACAGACGCGTGTACGCATGTAACATTATA
CTGAAAACCTTGCTTGAGAAGGTTTTGGGACGCTCGAAGGCTTTAATTTGCAAGCTGGAGACCAACATGT
GAGCAAAAGGCCAGCAAAAGGCCAGGAACCGTAAAAAGGCCGCGTTGCTGGCGTTTTTCCATAGGCTCCG
CCCCCCTGACGAGCATCACAAAAATCGACGCTCAAGTCAGAGGTGGCGAAACCCGACAGGACTATAAAGA
TACCAGGCGTTTCCCCCTGGAAGCTCCCTCGTGCGCTCTCCTGTTCCGACCCTGCCGCTTACCGGATACC
TGTCCGCCTTTCTCCCTTCGGGAAGCGTGGCGCTTTCTCATAGCTCACGCTGTAGGTATCTCAGTTCGGT
GTAGGTCGTTCGCTCCAAGCTGGGCTGTGTGCACGAACCCCCCGTTCAGCCCGACCGCTGCGCCTTATCC
GGTAACTATCGTCTTGAGTCCAACCCGGTAAGACACGACTTATCGCCACTGGCAGCAGCCACTGGTAACA
GGATTAGCAGAGCGAGGTATGTAGGCGGTGCTACAGAGTTCTTGAAGTGGTGGCCTAACTACGGCTACAC
TAGAAGAACAGTATTTGGTATCTGCGCTCTGCTGAAGCCAGTTACCTTCGGAAAAAGAGTTGGTAGCTCT
TGATCCGGCAAACAAACCACCGCTGGTAGCGGTGGTTTTTTTGTTTGCAAGCAGCAGATTACGCGCAGAA
AAAAAGGATCTCAAGAAGATCCTTTGATCTTTTCTACGGGGTCTGACGCTCAGTGGAACGAAAACTCACG
TTAAGGGATTTTGGTCATGCATGAGATCAGATCTCAGTAGTTGGTTTTGTTTCAAACTGCTTATAGCTTA
CTAAAGGAATCGCTGTATTCAGTCAAGTTATACTGTCGTATTCCAGAGAAGTAGATTTCTGTGAACTTTA
TGGAGCTGATGAGTTGAATTTGCCGGGGCGTGCTCTTTTTTCATTTATCTTGTAGTTCATTTTCTACGTC
GGGTTGTTACAGTTATCGAGATGGAGTAGCAACAGTGAGATAGAACTTCTGCCCTATTGAATTGCTTTCT
TCTATAAGTCTTCTTTCGTAAACTGTTCCTGCAGTTTTTGCGTATAGTAAATGAAGACTTTTACTGGTCA
CACGAATTCTCAGATTTTGATTGGGTGCCCAATGGTAGATGGTTGCTGGACGGGTTTGTTAACTATATTT
CATGTCGAACCAATATGGACATATGTCGGAGGCACCCATGATGCCACTAAAAGTAGGGCCATTTTTTTTC
GTAAGTGTCACCCAAAGAAAAGCCATTGGCTATTACTAACAGAGTAATTTTTGCATTTTAACTACATGGT
GTCCTTTACTCCAACCCGGGATACTAATCGTCAAGAACTGGATAGAAAGAGAAATGTAGCACTAGCCAAC
TTTAAAATCATGAGATTATTGGAAACCACCAGAATCGAATATAAAAGGCGAACACCTTTCCCAATTTTGG
TTTCTCCTGACCCAAAGACTTTAAATTTAATTTATTTGTCCCTATTTCAATCAATTGAACAACTATTTCG
GCTGGACGGCGACGTAAACGGCCACAAGTTTATGGCCGTGATGACCTGTGTCTTCGTGGTTTGTCTGGTC
AACCACCGCGGTCTCAGTGGTGTACGGTACAAACCCAAAGCAGCACGACACGGCAACTACAAGACCCGCG
CCGAGGGCATGTTCCCCAAAGCGATACCACTTGAAGCAGTGGTACTGCTTGTGGGTACACTCTGCGGGTG
TGAAGTTCGAGGGCGACACCCTGGTGAACCGCATCGAGCTGAAGGGCATCTTCCAACTCGCTTAATTGCG
AGTTTTTATTTCGTTTATTTCAATTAAGGTAACTAAAAAACTCCTTTTACACATGAAGCAGCACGACTTC
TTCAAGTCCGCCATGCCCGAAAAACGCCTCTTCAGAGTACAGAAGATTAAGTGAGACCTTCGTTTGTGCG
GATCCCCCACACACCATAGCTTCAAAATGTTTCTACTCCTTTTTTACTCTTCCAGATTTTCTCGGACTCC
GCGCATCGCCGTACCACTTCAAAACACCCAAGCACAGCATACTAAATTTCCCCTCTTTCTTCCTCTAGGG
TGTCGTTAATTACCCGTACTAAAGGTTTGGAAAAGAAAAAAGAGACCGCCTCGTTTCTTTTTCTTCGTCG
AAAAAGGCAATAAAAATTTTTATCACGTTTCTTTTTCTTGAAAATTTTTTTTTTTGATTTTTTTCTCTTT
CGATGACCTCCCATTGATATTTAAGTTAATAAACGGTCTTCAATTTCTCAAGTTTCAGTTTCATTTTTCT
TGTTCTATTACAACTTTTTTTACTTCTTGCTCATTAGAAAGAAAGCATAGCAATCTAATCTAAGGGCGGT
GTTGACAATTAATCATCGGCATAGTATATCGGCATAGTATAATACGACAAGGTGAGGAACTAAACCATGG
TAATGAGCCATATTCAACGGGAAACGTCTTGCTCTAGGCCGCGATTAAATTCCAACATGGATGCTGATTT
ATATGGGTATAAATGGGCTCGCGATAATGTCGGGCAATCAGGTGCGACAATCTATCGATTGTATGGGAAG
CCCGATGCGCCAGAGTTGTTTCTGAAACATGGCAAAGGTAGCGTTGCCAATGATGTTACAGATGAGATGG
TCAGACTAAACTGGCTGACGGAATTTATGCCTCTTCCGACCATCAAGCATTTTATCCGTACTCCTGATGA
TGCATGGTTACTCACCACTGCGATCCCCGGGAAAACAGCATTCCAGGTATTAGAAGAATATCCTGATTCA
GGTGAAAATATTGTTGATGCGCTGGCAGTGTTCCTGCGC
