>Addgene plasmid #78946 | PP76 | addgene partial sequence | sequence record 168292 | pBR322ori-3 5'-tttgtttgcaagcagcagat-3'
GATCTTTTCTACGGGGTCTGACGCTCAGTGGAACGAAAACTCACGTTAAGGGATTTTGGTCATGCATGAG
ATCAGATCTCAGTAGTTGGTTTTGTTTCAAACTGCTTATAGCTTACTAAAGGAATCGCTGTATTCAGTCA
AGTTATACTGTCGTATTCCAGAGAAGTAGATTTCTGTGAACTTTATGGAGCTGATGAGTTGAATTTGCCG
GGGCGTGCTCTTTTTTCATTTATCTTGTAGTTCATTTTCTACGTCGGGTTGTTACAGTTATCGAGATGGA
GTAGCAACAGTGAGATAGAACTTCTGCCCTATTGAATTGCTTTCTTCTATAAGTCTTCTTTCGTAAACTG
TTCCTGCAGTTTTTGCGTATAGTAAATGAAGACTTTTACTGGTCACACGAATTCTCAGATTTTGATTGGG
TGCCCAATGGTAGATGGTTGCTGGACGGGTTTGTTAACTATATTTCATGTCGAACCAATATGGACATATG
TCGGAGGCACCCATGATGCCACTAAAAGTAGGGCCATTTTTTTTCGTAAGTGTCACCCAAAGAAAAGCCA
TTGGCTATTACTAACAGAGTAATTTTTGCATTTTAACTACATGGTGTCCTTTACTCCAACCCGGGATACT
AATCGTCAAGAACTGGATAGAAAGAGAAATGTAGCACTAGCCAACTTTAAAATCATGAGATTATTGGAAA
CCACCAGAATCGAATATAAAAGGCGAACACCTTTCCCAATTTTGGTTTCTCCTGACCC
